Addgene plasmid #224083: pFA6a-link-ymBaojin-Kan
Purpose: Yeast tagging vector to create a gene fusion with yeast optimized mBaojin with Kan selection
Depositing lab: Bas Teusink. Depositing organization: Vrije Universiteit Amsterdam.
Backbone
  Vector backbone: pFA6A
  Vector type: Yeast Expression
  Selectable markers: Neomycin (select with G418)
Growth in bacteria
  Bacterial resistance: Ampicillin, 100 μg/mL
  Growth temperature: 37°C
  Growth strain: DH5alpha
  Copy number: High Copy
Gene/Insert
  Gene/Insert name: ymBaoJin
  Species: Synthetic
  Tag / fusion protein: ymBaoJin
  Cloning method: Restriction Enzyme; 5′ cloning site Unknown (unknown if destroyed)
Terms and licenses: Academic/Nonprofit Terms; Industry Terms: Not Available to Industry
How to cite: pFA6a-link-ymBaojin-Kan was a gift from Bas Teusink (Addgene plasmid # 224083 ; http://n2t.net/addgene:224083 ; RRID:Addgene_224083)
