[The description below was written by a language model from this plasmid's Addgene catalogue record and pLannotate feature annotations shown in this document.]
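Description:
pFA6a-link-ymBaojin-Kan is a yeast C-terminal tagging template built on the pFA6a backbone, a 4,894-nt plasmid intended as a source of a PCR-amplifiable cassette rather than as a self-replicating yeast expression vector. No yeast origin or centromere is annotated. In E. coli it is maintained through a high-copy ColE1/pUC-type origin and selected with ampicillin via the β-lactamase gene and its promoter. Short remnants of rop, bom and lacI appear in the annotation as backbone fragments and are unlikely to be functional. SP6 and T7 phage promoters flank the cassette region, as is usual for this vector family.

The payload is ymBaoJin, a synthetic, yeast-codon-optimised version of the fluorescent protein mBaoJin, with "link" in the name indicating a linker sequence ahead of the reporter. The automated feature table does not annotate the fluorescent protein or linker, but the unannotated stretch between the SP6 promoter and the S. cerevisiae ADH1 terminator is where it would be expected to lie. No promoter is recorded upstream of the tag. This fits the design, because the fusion is meant to be expressed from the target gene's own promoter after integration, with the ADH1 terminator ending the transcript. Immediately downstream sits the kanMX marker, which confers G418 resistance in yeast.

In typical use, the linker–ymBaoJin–terminator–kanMX module is amplified with primers carrying homology to the 3′ end of a chosen gene and integrated by homologous recombination. This yields an endogenously expressed fluorescent fusion for localisation or abundance studies.
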