Features (pLannotate 1.2.2; 10 found; start..end, strand, type, name):
    152..187     +  CDS            rop (fragment): Rop protein, which maintains plasmids at low copy number; rop
    289..340     +  misc_feature   bom (fragment): basis of mobility region from pBR322
    403..421     +  promoter       SP6 promoter: promoter for bacteriophage SP6 RNA polymerase
   1228..1415    +  terminator     ADH1 terminator: S. cerevisiae ADH1; transcription terminator for the S. cerevisiae alcohol dehydrogenase 1 (ADH1) gene
   1490..2846    +  gene           kanMX: yeast selectable marker conferring kanamycin resistance (Wach et al., 1994)
   2951..2969    -  promoter       T7 promoter: promoter for bacteriophage T7 RNA polymerase
   2991..3044    -  CDS            lacI (fragment): lac repressor; lacI; The lac repressor binds to the lac operator to inhibit transcription in E. coli. This inhibition can be relieved by adding lactose or isopropyl-β-D-thiogalactopyranoside (IPTG).
   3227..3815    -  rep_origin     ori: high-copy-number ColE1/pMB1/pBR322/pUC origin of replication
   3986..4846    -  CDS            AmpR: β-lactamase; bla; confers resistance to ampicillin, carbenicillin, and related antibiotics
   4847..57      -  promoter       AmpR promoter (across the origin): bla
>Addgene plasmid #224083 | pFA6a-link-ymBaojin-Kan | addgene full sequence | sequence record 489757 | Addgene NGS Result
CATGAGCGGATACATATTTGAATGTATTTAGAAAAATAAACAAATAGGGGTTCCGCGCACATTTCCCCGA
AAAGTGCCACCTGACGTCTAAGAAACCATTATTATCATGACATTAACCTATAAAAATAGGCGTATCACGA
GGCCCTTTCGTCTCGCGCGTTTCGGTGATGACGGTGAAAACCTCTGACACATGCAGCTCCCGGAGACGGT
CACAGCTTGTCTGTAAGCGGATGCCGGGAGCAGACAAGCCCGTCAGGGCGCGTCAGCGGGTGTTGGCGGG
TGTCGGGGCTGGCTTAACTATGCGGCATCAGAGCAGATTGTACTGAGAGTGCACCATATGGACATATTGT
CGTTAGAACGCGGCTACAATTAATACATAACCTTATGTATCATACACATACGATTTAGGTGACACTATAG
AACGCGGCCGCCAGCTGAAGCTTCGTACGCTGCAGGTCGACGGATCGGTGACGGTGCTGGTTTAATTAAC
ATGGTTTCTAAGGGTGAAGAAGAAAACATGGCTTCTACTCCATTCAAGTTCCAATTGAAGGGTACTATTA
ACGGTAAGTCTTTCACTGTTGAAGGTGAAGGTGAAGGTAACTCTCATGAAGGTTCTCACAAGGGTAAGTA
CGTTTGTACTTCTGGTAAGTTGCCAATGTCTTGGGCTGCTTTGGGTACTACTTTCGGTTACGGTATGAAG
TACTACACTAAGTACCCATCTGGTTTAAAGAACTGGTTCAGAGAAGTTATGCCAGGTGGTTTCACTTACG
ATAGACATATTCAATACAAGGGTGATGGTTCTATTCATGCTAAGCATCAACATTTCATGAAGAACGGTAC
TTACCATAACATTGTTGAATTCACTGGTCAAGATTTCAAGGAAAATTCTCCAGTTTTGACCGGTGATATG
AACGTTTCTTTGCCAAATGAAGTTCCACAAATTCCAAGAGATGATGGTGTTGAATGTCCAGTTACTTTAT
TGTACCCATTGTTGTCTGATAAGTCTAAGTATGTTGAAGCTCATCAATACACTATTTGTAAGCCATTGCA
TAACCAACCAGCTCCAGATGTCCCATACCATTGGATTAGAAAGCAATACACTCAATCTAAGGATGATGCT
GAAGAAAGAGATCATATTTGTCAATCTGAAACTTTAGAAGCTCATTTGAAGGGTATGGATGAATTGTACA
AGTAACTCGAGGTCGACGGCGCGCCACTTCTAAATAAGCGAATTTCTTATGATTTATGATTTTTATTATT
AAATAAGTTATAAAAAAAATAAGTGTATACAAATTTTAAAGTGACTCTTAGGTTTTAAAACGAAAATTCT
TATTCTTGAGTAACTCTTTCCTGTAGGTCAGGTTGCTTTCTCAGGTATAGTATGAGGTCGCTCTTATTGA
CCACACCTCTACCGGCAGATCCGCTAGGGATAACAGGGTAATATAGATCTGTTTAGCTTGCCTCGTCCCC
GCCGGGTCACCCGGCCAGCGACATGGAGGCCCAGAATACCCTCCTTGACAGTCTTGACGTGCGCAGCTCA
GGGGCATGATGTGACTGTCGCCCGTACATTTAGCCCATACATCCCCATGTATAATCATTTGCATCCATAC
ATTTTGATGGCCGCACGGCGCGAAGCAAAAATTACGGCTCCTCGCTGCAGACCTGCGAGCAGGGAAACGC
TCCCCTCACAGACGCGTTGAATTGTCCCCACGCCGCGCCCCTGTAGAGAAATATAAAAGGTTAGGATTTG
CCACTGAGGTTCTTCTTTCATATACTTCCTTTTAAAATCTTGCTAGGATACAGTTCTCACATCACATCCG
AACATAAACAACCATGGGTAAGGAAAAGACTCACGTTTCGAGGCCGCGATTAAATTCCAACATGGATGCT
GATTTATATGGGTATAAATGGGCTCGCGATAATGTCGGGCAATCAGGTGCGACAATCTATCGATTGTATG
GGAAGCCCGATGCGCCAGAGTTGTTTCTGAAACATGGCAAAGGTAGCGTTGCCAATGATGTTACAGATGA
GATGGTCAGACTAAACTGGCTGACGGAATTTATGCCTCTTCCGACCATCAAGCATTTTATCCGTACTCCT
GATGATGCATGGTTACTCACCACTGCGATCCCCGGCAAAACAGCATTCCAGGTATTAGAAGAATATCCTG
ATTCAGGTGAAAATATTGTTGATGCGCTGGCAGTGTTCCTGCGCCGGTTGCATTCGATTCCTGTTTGTAA
TTGTCCTTTTAACAGCGATCGCGTATTTCGTCTCGCTCAGGCGCAATCACGAATGAATAACGGTTTGGTT
GATGCGAGTGATTTTGATGACGAGCGTAATGGCTGGCCTGTTGAACAAGTCTGGAAAGAAATGCATAAGC
TTTTGCCATTCTCACCGGATTCAGTCGTCACTCATGGTGATTTCTCACTTGATAACCTTATTTTTGACGA
GGGGAAATTAATAGGTTGTATTGATGTTGGACGAGTCGGAATCGCAGACCGATACCAGGATCTTGCCATC
CTATGGAACTGCCTCGGTGAGTTTTCTCCTTCATTACAGAAACGGCTTTTTCAAAAATATGGTATTGATA
ATCCTGATATGAATAAATTGCAGTTTCATTTGATGCTCGATGAGTTTTTCTAATCAGTACTGACAATAAA
AAGATTCTTGTTTTCAAGAACTTGTCATTTGTATAGTTTTTTTATATTGTAGTTGTTCTATTTTAATCAA
ATGTTAGCGTGATTTATATTTTTTTTCGCCTCGACATCATCTGCCCAGATGCGAAGTTAAGTGCGCAGAA
AGTAATATCATGCGTCAATCGTATGTGAATGCTGGTCGCTATACTGCTGTCGATTCGATACTAACGCCGC
CATCCAGTTTAAACGAGCTCGAATTCATCGATGATATCAGATCCACTAGTGGCCTATGCGGCCGCGGATC
TGCCGGTCTCCCTATAGTGAGTCGTATTAATTTCGATAAGCCAGGTTAACCTGCATTAATGAATCGGCCA
ACGCGCGGGGAGAGGCGGTTTGCGTATTGGGCGCTCTTCCGCTTCCTCGCTCACTGACTCGCTGCGCTCG
GTCGTTCGGCTGCGGCGAGCGGTATCAGCTCACTCAAAGGCGGTAATACGGTTATCCACAGAATCAGGGG
ATAACGCAGGAAAGAACATGTGAGCAAAAGGCCAGCAAAAGGCCAGGAACCGTAAAAAGGCCGCGTTGCT
GGCGTTTTTCCATAGGCTCCGCCCCCCTGACGAGCATCACAAAAATCGACGCTCAAGTCAGAGGTGGCGA
AACCCGACAGGACTATAAAGATACCAGGCGTTTCCCCCTGGAAGCTCCCTCGTGCGCTCTCCTGTTCCGA
CCCTGCCGCTTACCGGATACCTGTCCGCCTTTCTCCCTTCGGGAAGCGTGGCGCTTTCTCATAGCTCACG
CTGTAGGTATCTCAGTTCGGTGTAGGTCGTTCGCTCCAAGCTGGGCTGTGTGCACGAACCCCCCGTTCAG
CCCGACCGCTGCGCCTTATCCGGTAACTATCGTCTTGAGTCCAACCCGGTAAGACACGACTTATCGCCAC
TGGCAGCAGCCACTGGTAACAGGATTAGCAGAGCGAGGTATGTAGGCGGTGCTACAGAGTTCTTGAAGTG
GTGGCCTAACTACGGCTACACTAGAAGAACAGTATTTGGTATCTGCGCTCTGCTGAAGCCAGTTACCTTC
GGAAAAAGAGTTGGTAGCTCTTGATCCGGCAAACAAACCACCGCTGGTAGCGGTGGTTTTTTTGTTTGCA
AGCAGCAGATTACGCGCAGAAAAAAAGGATCTCAAGAAGATCCTTTGATCTTTTCTACGGGGTCTGACGC
TCAGTGGAACGAAAACTCACGTTAAGGGATTTTGGTCATGAGATTATCAAAAAGGATCTTCACCTAGATC
CTTTTAAATTAAAAATGAAGTTTTAAATCAATCTAAAGTATATATGAGTAAACTTGGTCTGACAGTTACC
AATGCTTAATCAGTGAGGCACCTATCTCAGCGATCTGTCTATTTCGTTCATCCATAGTTGCCTGACTCCC
CGTCGTGTAGATAACTACGATACGGGAGGGCTTACCATCTGGCCCCAGTGCTGCAATGATACCGCGAGAC
CCACGCTCACCGGCTCCAGATTTATCAGCAATAAACCAGCCAGCCGGAAGGGCCGAGCGCAGAAGTGGTC
CTGCAACTTTATCCGCCTCCATCCAGTCTATTAATTGTTGCCGGGAAGCTAGAGTAAGTAGTTCGCCAGT
TAATAGTTTGCGCAACGTTGTTGCCATTGCTACAGGCATCGTGGTGTCACGCTCGTCGTTTGGTATGGCT
TCATTCAGCTCCGGTTCCCAACGATCAAGGCGAGTTACATGATCCCCCATGTTGTGCAAAAAAGCGGTTA
GCTCCTTCGGTCCTCCGATCGTTGTCAGAAGTAAGTTGGCCGCAGTGTTATCACTCATGGTTATGGCAGC
ACTGCATAATTCTCTTACTGTCATGCCATCCGTAAGATGCTTTTCTGTGACTGGTGAGTACTCAACCAAG
TCATTCTGAGAATAGTGTATGCGGCGACCGAGTTGCTCTTGCCCGGCGTCAATACGGGATAATACCGCGC
CACATAGCAGAACTTTAAAAGTGCTCATCATTGGAAAACGTTCTTCGGGGCGAAAACTCTCAAGGATCTT
ACCGCTGTTGAGATCCAGTTCGATGTAACCCACTCGTGCACCCAACTGATCTTCAGCATCTTTTACTTTC
ACCAGCGTTTCTGGGTGAGCAAAAACAGGAAGGCAAAATGCCGCAAAAAAGGGAATAAGGGCGACACGGA
AATGTTGAATACTCATACTCTTCCTTTTTCAATATTATTGAAGCATTTATCAGGGTTATTGTCT
